>Addgene plasmid #183358 | pMSCV-IRES-GFP-mouse-Caspase-11 | addgene full sequence | sequence record 361154 | Addgene NGS Result
CTGGGAAGCCTTGGCTTTTGACCCCCCTCCCTGGGTCAAGCCCTTTGTACACCCTAAGCCTCCGCCTCCT
CTTCCTCCATCCGCCCCGTCTCTCCCCCTTGAACCTCCTCGTTCGACCCCGCCTCGATCCTCCCTTTATC
CAGCCCTCACTCCTTCTCTAGGCGCCGGAATTAGATCTCTCGAGATCGATGCGGCCGCGCCACCATGGAA
CAAAAACTCATCTCAGAAGAGGATCTGATGGCTGAAAACAAACACCCTGACAAACCACTTAAGGTGTTGG
AACAGCTGGGCAAAGAAGTCCTTACGGAGTACCTAGAAAAATTAGTACAAAGCAATGTACTGAAATTAAA
GGAGGAAGATAAACAAAAATTTAACAATGCTGAACGCAGTGACAAGCGTTGGGTTTTTGTAGATGCCATG
AAAAAGAAACACAGCAAAGTAGGTGAAATGCTTCTCCAGACATTCTTCAGTGTGGACCCAGGCAGCCACC
ATGGTGAAGCTAATCTGGAAATGGAGGAACCAGAAGAATCATTGAACACTCTCAAGCTTTGTTCCCCTGA
AGAGTTCACAAGGCTTTGCAGAGAAAAGACACAAGAAATTTACCCAATAAAGGAGGCCAATGGCCGTACA
CGAAAGGCTCTTATCATATGCAATACAGAGTTCAAACATCTCTCACTGAGGTATGGGGCTAAATTTGACA
TCATTGGTATGAAAGGCCTTCTTGAAGACTTAGGCTACGATGTGGTGGTGAAAGAGGAGCTTACAGCAGA
GGGCATGGAGTCAGAGATGAAAGACTTTGCTGCACTCTCAGAACACCAGACATCAGACAGCACATTCCTG
GTGCTAATGTCTCATGGCACACTGCATGGCATTTGTGGAACAATGCACAGTGAAAAAACTCCAGATGTGC
TACAGTATGATACCATCTATCAGATATTCAACAATTGCCACTGTCCAGGTCTACGAGACAAACCCAAAGT
CATCATTGTGCAGGCCTGCAGAGGTGGGAACTCTGGAGAAATGTGGATCAGAGAGTCTTCAAAACCCCAG
TTGTGCAGAGGTGTAGATCTACCTAGGAATATGGAAGCTGATGCTGTCAAGCTGAGCCACGTGGAGAAGG
ACTTCATTGCCTTCTACTCTACAACCCCACATCACTTGTCCTACCGAGACAAAACAGGAGGCTCTTACTT
CATCACTAGACTCATTTCCTGCTTCCGGAAACATGCTTGCTCTTGTCATCTCTTTGATATATTCCTGAAG
GTGCAACAATCATTTGAAAAGGCAAGTATTCATTCCCAGATGCCCACCATTGATCGGGCAACCTTGACAA
GATATTTCTACCTCTTTCCTGGCAACTGAGTCGACGGTATCGATAAGCTTGATATCGAATTCCGCCCCCC
CCCCTAACGTTACTGGCCGAAGCCGCTTGGAATAAGGCCGGTGTGCGTTTGTCTATATGTTATTTTCCAC
CATATTGCCGTCTTTTGGCAATGTGAGGGCCCGGAAACCTGGCCCTGTCTTCTTGACGAGCATTCCTAGG
GGTCTTTCCCCTCTCGCCAAAGGAATGCAAGGTCTGTTGAATGTCGTGAAGGAAGCAGTTCCTCTGGAAG
CTTCTTGAAGACAAACAACGTCTGTAGCGACCCTTTGCAGGCAGCGGAACCCCCCACCTGGCGACAGGTG
CCTCTGCGGCCAAAAGCCACGTGTATAAGATACACCTGCAAAGGCGGCACAACCCCAGTGCCACGTTGTG
AGTTGGATAGTTGTGGAAAGAGTCAAATGGCTCTCCTCAAGCGTATTCAACAAGGGGCTGAAGGATGCCC
AGAAGGTACCCCATTGTATGGGATCTGATCTGGGGCCTCGGTGCACATGCTTTACATGTGTTTAGTCGAG
GTTAAAAAAACGTCTAGGCCCCCCGAACCACGGGGACGTGGTTTTCCTTTGAAAAACACGATGATAATAT
GGCCACAACCATGGTGAGCAAGGGCGAGGAGCTGTTCACCGGGGTGGTGCCCATCCTGGTCGAGCTGGAC
GGCGACGTAAACGGCCACAAGTTCAGCGTGTCTGGCGAGGGCGAGGGCGATGCCACCTACGGCAAGCTGA
CCCTGAAGTTCATCTGCACCACCGGCAAGCTGCCCGTGCCCTGGCCCACCCTCGTGACCACCCTGACCTA
CGGCGTGCAGTGCTTCAGCCGCTACCCCGACCACATGAAGCAGCACGACTTCTTCAAGTCCGCCATGCCC
GAAGGCTACGTCCAGGAGCGCACCATCTTCTTCAAGGACGACGGCAACTACAAGACCCGCGCCGAGGTGA
AGTTCGAGGGCGACACCCTGGTGAACCGCATCGAGCTGAAGGGCATCGACTTCAAGGAGGACGGCAACAT
CCTGGGGCACAAGCTGGAGTACAACTACAACAGCCACAACGTCTATATCATGGCCGACAAGCAGAAGAAC
GGCATCAAGGCGAACTTCAAGATCCGCCACAACATCGAGGACGGCAGCGTGCAGCTCGCCGACCACTACC
AGCAGAACACCCCCATCGGCGACGGCCCCGTGCTGCTGCCCGACAACCACTACCTGAGCACCCAGTCCGC
CCTGAGCAAAGACCCCAACGAGAAGCGCGATCACATGGTCCTGCTGGAGTTCGTGACCGCCGCCGGGATC
ACTCTCGGCATGGACGAGCTGTACAAGTAATGAATTAATTAAGAATTCGATAAAATAAAAGATTTTATTT
AGTCTCCAGAAAAAGGGGGGAATGAAAGACCCCACCTGTAGGTTTGGCAAGCTAGCTTAAGTAACGCCAT
TTTGCAAGGCATGGAAAATACATAACTGAGAATAGAGAAGTTCAGATCAAGGTTAGGAACAGAGAGACAG
CAGAATATGGGCCAAACAGGATATCTGTGGTAAGCAGTTCCTGCCCCGGCTCAGGGCCAAGAACAGATGG
TCCCCAGATGCGGTCCCGCCCTCAGCAGTTTCTAGAGAACCATCAGATGTTTCCAGGGTGCCCCAAGGAC
CTGAAATGACCCTGTGCCTTATTTGAACTAACCAATCAGTTCGCTTCTCGCTTCTGTTCGCGCGCTTCTG
CTCCCCGAGCTCAATAAAAGAGCCCACAACCCCTCACTCGGCGCGCCAGTCCTCCGATAGACTGCGTCGC
CCGGGTACCCGTGTATCCAATAAACCCTCTTGCAGTTGCATCCGACTTGTGGTCTCGCTGTTCCTTGGGA
GGGTCTCCTCTGAGTGATTGACTACCCGTCAGCGGGGGTCTTTCATGGGTAACAGTTTCTTGAAGTTGGA
GAACAACATTCTGAGGGTAGGAGTCGAATATTAAGTAATCCTGACTCAATTAGCCACTGTTTTGAATCCA
CATACTCCAATACTCCTGAAATAGTTCATTATGGACAGCGCAGAAAGAGCTGGGGAGAATTGTGAAATTG
TTATCCGCTCACAATTCCACACAACATACGAGCCGGAAGCATAAAGTGTAAAGCCTGGGGTGCCTAATGA
GTGAGCTAACTCACATTAATTGCGTTGCGCTCACTGCCCGCTTTCCAGTCGGGAAACCTGTCGTGCCAGC
TGCATTAATGAATCGGCCAACGCGCGGGGAGAGGCGGTTTGCGTATTGGGCGCTCTTCCGCTTCCTCGCT
CACTGACTCGCTGCGCTCGGTCGTTCGGCTGCGGCGAGCGGTATCAGCTCACTCAAAGGCGGTAATACGG
TTATCCACAGAATCAGGGGATAACGCAGGAAAGAACATGTGAGCAAAAGGCCAGCAAAAGGCCAGGAACC
GTAAAAAGGCCGCGTTGCTGGCGTTTTTCCATAGGCTCCGCCCCCCTGACGAGCATCACAAAAATCGACG
CTCAAGTCAGAGGTGGCGAAACCCGACAGGACTATAAAGATACCAGGCGTTTCCCCCTGGAAGCTCCCTC
GTGCGCTCTCCTGTTCCGACCCTGCCGCTTACCGGATACCTGTCCGCCTTTCTCCCTTCGGGAAGCGTGG
CGCTTTCTCATAGCTCACGCTGTAGGTATCTCAGTTCGGTGTAGGTCGTTCGCTCCAAGCTGGGCTGTGT
GCACGAACCCCCCGTTCAGCCCGACCGCTGCGCCTTATCCGGTAACTATCGTCTTGAGTCCAACCCGGTA
AGACACGACTTATCGCCACTGGCAGCAGCCACTGGTAACAGGATTAGCAGAGCGAGGTATGTAGGCGGTG
CTACAGAGTTCTTGAAGTGGTGGCCTAACTACGGCTACACTAGAAGAACAGTATTTGGTATCTGCGCTCT
GCTGAAGCCAGTTACCTTCGGAAAAAGAGTTGGTAGCTCTTGATCCGGCAAACAAACCACCGCTGGTAGC
GGTGGTTTTTTTGTTTGCAAGCAGCAGATTACGCGCAGAAAAAAAGGATCTCAAGAAGATCCTTTGATCT
TTTCTACGGGGTCTGACGCTCAGTGGAACGAAAACTCACGTTAAGGGATTTTGGTCATGAGATTATCAAA
AAGGATCTTCACCTAGATCCTTTTAAATTAAAAATGAAGTTTTAAATCAATCTAAAGTATATATGAGTAA
ACTTGGTCTGACAGTTACCAATGCTTAATCAGTGAGGCACCTATCTCAGCGATCTGTCTATTTCGTTCAT
CCATAGTTGCCTGACTCCCCGTCGTGTAGATAACTACGATACGGGAGGGCTTACCATCTGGCCCCAGTGC
TGCAATGATACCGCGAGACCCACGCTCACCGGCTCCAGATTTATCAGCAATAAACCAGCCAGCCGGAAGG
GCCGAGCGCAGAAGTGGTCCTGCAACTTTATCCGCCTCCATCCAGTCTATTAATTGTTGCCGGGAAGCTA
GAGTAAGTAGTTCGCCAGTTAATAGTTTGCGCAACGTTGTTGCCATTGCTACAGGCATCGTGGTGTCACG
CTCGTCGTTTGGTATGGCTTCATTCAGCTCCGGTTCCCAACGATCAAGGCGAGTTACATGATCCCCCATG
TTGTGCAAAAAAGCGGTTAGCTCCTTCGGTCCTCCGATCGTTGTCAGAAGTAAGTTGGCCGCAGTGTTAT
CACTCATGGTTATGGCAGCACTGCATAATTCTCTTACTGTCATGCCATCCGTAAGATGCTTTTCTGTGAC
TGGTGAGTACTCAACCAAGTCATTCTGAGAATAGTGTATGCGGCGACCGAGTTGCTCTTGCCCGGCGTCA
ATACGGGATAATACCGCGCCACATAGCAGAACTTTAAAAGTGCTCATCATTGGAAAACGTTCTTCGGGGC
GAAAACTCTCAAGGATCTTACCGCTGTTGAGATCCAGTTCGATGTAACCCACTCGTGCACCCAACTGATC
TTCAGCATCTTTTACTTTCACCAGCGTTTCTGGGTGAGCAAAAACAGGAAGGCAAAATGCCGCAAAAAAG
GGAATAAGGGCGACACGGAAATGTTGAATACTCATACTCTTCCTTTTTCAATATTATTGAAGCATTTATC
AGGGTTATTGTCTCATGAGCGGATACATATTTGAATGTATTTAGAAAAATAAACAAATAGGGGTTCCGCG
CACATTTCCCCGAAAAGTGCCACCTGACGTCTAAGAAACCATTATTATCATGACATTAACCTATAAAAAT
AGGCGTATCACGAGGCCCTTTCGTCTCGCGCGTTTCGGTGATGACGGTGAAAACCTCTGACACATGCAGC
TCCCGGAGACGGTCACAGCTTGTCTGTAAGCGGATGCCGGGAGCAGACAAGCCCGTCAGGGCGCGTCAGC
GGGTGTTGGCGGGTGTCGGGGCTGGCTTAACTATGCGGCATCAGAGCAGATTGTACTGAGAGTGCACCAT
ATGCGGTGTGAAATACCGCACAGATGCGTAAGGAGAAAATACCGCATCAGGCGCCATTCGCCATTCAGGC
TGCGCAACTGTTGGGAAGGGCGATCGGTGCGGGCCTCTTCGCTATTACGCCAGCTGGCGAAAGGGGGATG
TGCTGCAAGGCGATTAAGTTGGGTAACGCCAGGGTTTTCCCAGTCACGACGTTGTAAAACGACGGCGCAA
GGAATGGTGCATGCAAGGAGATGGCGCCCAACAGTCCCCCGGCCACGGGGCCTGCCACCATACCCACGCC
GAAACAAGCGCTCATGAGCCCGAAGTGGCGAGCCCGATCTTCCCCATCGGTGATGTCGGCGATATAGGCG
CCAGCAACCGCACCTGTGGCGCCGGTGATGCCGGCCACGATGCGTCCGGCGTAGAGGCGATTAGTCCAAT
TTGTTAAAGACAGGATATCAGTGGTCCAGGCTCTAGTTTTGACTCAACAATATCACCAGCTGAAGCCTAT
AGAGTACGAGCCATAGATAAAATAAAAGATTTTATTTAGTCTCCAGAAAAAGGGGGGAATGAAAGACCCC
ACCTGTAGGTTTGGCAAGCTAGCTTAAGTAACGCCATTTTGCAAGGCATGGAAAATACATAACTGAGAAT
AGAGAAGTTCAGATCAAGGTTAGGAACAGAGAGACAGCAGAATATGGGCCAAACAGGATATCTGTGGTAA
GCAGTTCCTGCCCCGGCTCAGGGCCAAGAACAGATGGTCCCCAGATGCGGTCCCGCCCTCAGCAGTTTCT
AGAGAACCATCAGATGTTTCCAGGGTGCCCCAAGGACCTGAAATGACCCTGTGCCTTATTTGAACTAACC
AATCAGTTCGCTTCTCGCTTCTGTTCGCGCGCTTCTGCTCCCCGAGCTCAATAAAAGAGCCCACAACCCC
TCACTCGGCGCGCCAGTCCTCCGATAGACTGCGTCGCCCGGGTACCCGTATTCCCAATAAAGCCTCTTGC
TGTTTGCATCCGAATCGTGGACTCGCTGATCCTTGGGAGGGTCTCCTCAGATTGATTGACTGCCCACCTC
GGGGGTCTTTCATTTGGAGGTTCCACCGAGATTTGGAGACCCCTGCCCAGGGACCACCGACCCCCCCGCC
GGGAGGTAAGCTGGCCAGCGGTCGTTTCGTGTCTGTCTCTGTCTTTGTGCGTGTTTGTGCCGGCATCTAA
TGTTTGCGCCTGCGTCTGTACTAGTTAGCTAACTAGCTCTGTATCTGGCGGACCCGTGGTGGAACTGACG
AGTTCTGAACACCCGGCCGCAACCCTGGGAGACGTCCCAGGGACTTTGGGGGCCGTTTTTGTGGCCCGAC
CTGAGGAAGGGAGTCGATGTGGAATCCGACCCCGTCAGGATATGTGGTTCTGGTAGGAGACGAGAACCTA
AAACAGTTCCCGCCTCCGTCTGAATTTTTGCTTTCGGTTTGGAACCGAAGCCGCGCGTCTTGTCTGCTGC
AGCGCTGCAGCATCGTTCTGTGTTGTCTCTGTCTGACTGTGTTTCTGTATTTGTCTGAAAATTAGGGCCA
GACTGTTACCACTCCCTTAAGTTTGACCTTAGGTCACTGGAAAGATGTCGAGCGGATCGCTCACAACCAG
TCGGTAGATGTCAAGAAGAGACGTTGGGTTACCTTCTGCTCTGCAGAATGGCCAACCTTTAACGTCGGAT
GGCCGCGAGACGGCACCTTTAACCGAGACCTCATCACCCAGGTTAAGATCAAGGTCTTTTCACCTGGCCC
GCATGGACACCCAGACCAGGTCCCCTACATCGTGAC
Features (pLannotate 1.2.2; 20 found; start..end, strand, type, name):
    238..1356    +  CDS            Casp4: CASP4_MOUSE - Also known as Casp11 From Mus musculus (Mouse).
   1360..1393    -  misc_feature   MCS (fragment): pBluescript multiple cloning site
   1495..1957    +  misc_feature   IRES: internal ribosome entry site (IRES) of the encephalomyocarditis virus (EMCV)
   1971..2690    +  CDS            EGFP: the original enhanced GFP (Yang et al., 1996) mammalian codon-optimized
   2752..3266    +  LTR            3' LTR: 3' long terminal repeat from murine embryonic stem cell virus
   3428..3444    -  protein_bind   lac operator: The lac repressor binds to the lac operator to inhibit transcription in E. coli. This inhibition can be relieved by adding lactose or isopropyl-β-D-thiogalactopyranoside (IPTG). lac repressor encoded by lacI
   3452..3482    -  promoter       lac promoter: promoter for the E. coli lac operon
   3497..3518    -  protein_bind   CAP binding site: CAP binding activates transcription in the presence of cAMP. E. coli catabolite activator protein
   3531..3623    -  CDS            lacI (fragment): lac repressor; lacI; The lac repressor binds to the lac operator to inhibit transcription in E. coli. This inhibition can be relieved by adding lactose or isopropyl-β-D-thiogalactopyranoside (IPTG).
   3806..4394    -  rep_origin     ori: high-copy-number ColE1/pMB1/pBR322/pUC origin of replication
   4565..5425    -  CDS            AmpR: β-lactamase; bla; confers resistance to ampicillin, carbenicillin, and related antibiotics
   5426..5530    -  promoter       AmpR promoter: bla
   5625..5660    +  CDS            rop (fragment): Rop protein, which maintains plasmids at low copy number; rop
   5762..5861    +  misc_feature   bom (fragment): basis of mobility region from pBR322
   5867..6016    -  CDS            lacZα (fragment): LacZα fragment of β-galactosidase; lacZ fragment
   6016..6217    -  CDS            TcR (fragment): tetracycline efflux protein; tet; confers resistance to tetracycline
   6218..6316    +  CDS            env (fragment): murine leukemia virus gPr80 envelope polyprotein precursor; env; proteolytically cleaved into gp70SU and p15TM subunits
   6358..6874    +  LTR            5' LTR: 5' long terminal repeat from murine embryonic stem cell virus
   6938..7279    +  misc_feature   MESV Ψ: packaging signal of murine embryonic stem cell virus
   7346..166     +  CDS            gag (truncated) (across the origin): truncated Moloney murine leukemia virus (MMLV) gag gene lacking the start codon
