[The description below was written by a language model from this plasmid's Addgene catalogue record and pLannotate feature annotations shown in this document.]
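Description:
pMSCV-IRES-GFP-mouse-Caspase-11 is a gammaretroviral transfer plasmid built on the pMSCV-IRES-EGFP backbone and intended for stable expression of mouse caspase-11 (encoded by Casp4) in mammalian cells by retroviral transduction. In bacteria it is maintained through a high-copy ColE1/pUC-type origin and selected with ampicillin via the β-lactamase gene and its own promoter. The annotation also picks up short remnants of lacI, lacZα, rop, bom, a tetracycline resistance gene and an MLV env sequence in the backbone. These are fragments left over from earlier vector construction rather than functional units.

The viral cassette is flanked by 5′ and 3′ long terminal repeats from murine embryonic stem cell virus. The 5′ LTR acts as the promoter for the genomic transcript and is followed by the MESV Ψ packaging signal and a truncated gag segment lacking its start codon, which together support encapsidation of the RNA when gag, pol and env are supplied in trans by packaging cells. Downstream, the roughly 1.1 kb caspase-11 coding sequence was inserted between NotI and SalI sites. The catalogue entry lists an N-terminal Myc tag, although the feature table does not annotate this tag separately. An EMCV IRES then drives translation of EGFP from the same bicistronic transcript, so green fluorescence marks transduced cells and allows them to be sorted or tracked.

The construct belongs to a study of inflammatory caspases, in which the LPS receptor caspase-4 was redesigned along evolutionary lines into an interleukin-1β converting enzyme. The stated purpose is retroviral expression of this caspase gene in mammalian cells.
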