Addgene plasmid #183358: pMSCV-IRES-GFP-mouse-Caspase-11
Purpose: Expression of mammalian inflammatory caspase gene in mammalian cells by retroviral transduction
Depositing lab: Jonathan Kagan. Depositing organization: Boston Children's Hospital. Publication: Evolution-inspired redesign of the LPS receptor caspase-4 into an interleukin-1beta converting enzyme. Devant P, Cao A, Kagan JC. Sci Immunol. 2021 Aug 10;6(62). doi: 10.1126/sciimmunol.abh3567. PubMed 34734155.
Backbone
  Vector backbone: pMSCV-IRES-EGFP
  Backbone size w/o insert (bp): 6400
  Vector type: Retroviral
Growth in bacteria
  Bacterial resistance: Ampicillin, 100 μg/mL
  Growth temperature: 37°C
  Growth strain: NEB Stable
  Copy number: High Copy
Gene/Insert
  Gene/Insert name: Caspase-11
  Species: M. musculus (mouse)
  Insert size (bp): 1100
  Entrez Gene: Casp4 (a.k.a. CASP-11, CASP-4, Casp11, Caspl, ich-3)
  Promoter: MESV
  Tag / fusion protein: Myc (N terminal on insert)
  Cloning method: Restriction Enzyme; 5′ cloning site NotI (not destroyed); 3′ cloning site SalI (not destroyed)
  Sequencing primers: 5′ MSCV-fwd; 3′ MSCV-rev
Terms and licenses: Academic/Nonprofit Terms; Industry Terms: Not Available to Industry
How to cite: pMSCV-IRES-GFP-mouse-Caspase-11 was a gift from Jonathan Kagan (Addgene plasmid # 183358 ; http://n2t.net/addgene:183358 ; RRID:Addgene_183358)
